Addgene plasmid #235157: pAAV-rev(CMV-TagBFP2)-EFS-mCherry-133-MRE
Purpose: Expresses the mCherry-based sensor for miR-133. TagBFP2 is expressed as a transduction reporter
Depositing lab: Giordano Lippi. Depositing organization: Scripps California (The Scripps Research Institute). Publication: MicroRNA mechanisms instructing Purkinje cell specification. Zolboot N, Xiao Y, Du JX, Ghanem MM, Choi SY, Junn MJ, Zampa F, Huang Z, MacRae IJ, Lippi G. Neuron. 2025 Apr 1:S0896-6273(25)00181-3. doi: 10.1016/j.neuron.2025.03.009. PubMed 40179877.
Backbone
  Vector backbone: pAAV
  Vector type: AAV
Growth in bacteria
  Bacterial resistance: Ampicillin, 100 μg/mL
  Growth temperature: 37°C
  Growth strain: NEB Stable
  Copy number: High Copy
Gene/Insert
  Gene/Insert name: mCherry with a miR-133 MRE from Ankrd28
  Species: Synthetic
  Promoter: EFS
  Cloning method: Restriction Enzyme; 5′ cloning site AgeI (not destroyed); 3′ cloning site MluI (not destroyed)
Terms and licenses: Academic/Nonprofit Terms; Industry Terms: Not Available to Industry
Depositor comments: Please visit https://doi.org/10.1101/2023.09.28.560023 for bioRxiv preprint.
How to cite: pAAV-rev(CMV-TagBFP2)-EFS-mCherry-133-MRE was a gift from Giordano Lippi (Addgene plasmid # 235157 ; http://n2t.net/addgene:235157 ; RRID:Addgene_235157)
