[The description below was written by a language model from this plasmid's Addgene catalogue record and pLannotate feature annotations shown in this document.]
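Description:
pAAV-rev(CMV-TagBFP2)-EFS-mCherry-133-MRE is a roughly 6 kb AAV transfer plasmid that carries a dual-fluorophore microRNA activity sensor between two AAV2 inverted terminal repeats, the cis elements needed to package the intervening DNA into recombinant AAV particles. In bacteria it is maintained through a high-copy ColE1/pUC-type origin and selected with ampicillin via the β-lactamase gene. An f1 phage origin and small remnants of pBR322 bom and rop sequences are also present in the backbone.

The payload consists of two divergently oriented expression units. In the forward direction, the short EF-1α core promoter (EFS) drives mCherry, followed by a bovine growth hormone polyadenylation signal. According to the catalogue entry, the transcript carries a miR-133 recognition element (MRE) taken from Ankrd28. This element is not annotated in the feature table, but it presumably lies in the unannotated gap between the mCherry coding sequence and the bGH poly(A). In the reverse orientation, the CMV enhancer and promoter drive TagBFP2 (annotated as TagBFP). An SV40 poly(A) region lies downstream of this unit, although it is annotated on the opposite strand. A synthetic poly(A) signal and an α2-globin transcriptional pause site sit between the two promoters, likely to limit transcriptional interference. Several residual Gateway attB sites reflect the modular assembly of the construct.

In use, miR-133 present in a transduced cell should bind the MRE and repress mCherry, while TagBFP2 is unaffected and marks transduction. The mCherry-to-TagBFP2 ratio can therefore serve as a per-cell readout of miR-133 activity. The associated publication concerns microRNA mechanisms in Purkinje cell specification.
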