Features (pLannotate 1.2.2; 22 found; start..end, strand, type, name):
      1..589     +  rep_origin     ori: high-copy-number ColE1/pMB1/pBR322/pUC origin of replication
    651..791     -  repeat_region  AAV2 ITR: inverted terminal repeat of adeno-associated virus serotype 2 inverted
    798..818     +  protein_bind   attB4: mutant version of attB; core recombination site for the Gateway® BP reaction BP Clonase™
    840..924     +  CDS            large T antigen (fragment): large T antigen from SV40 (simian virus 40)
    947..1081    +  polyA_signal   SV40 poly(A) signal: SV40 polyadenylation signal
   1120..1818    -  CDS            TagBFP: TagBFP is a basic (constitutively fluorescent) blue fluorescent protein published in 2008, derived from Entacmaea quadricolor. It is reported to be a very rapidly-maturing monomer with very low acid sensitivity.
   1833..1853    +  protein_bind   attB2: mutant version of attB; core recombination site for the Gateway® BP reaction BP Clonase™
   1878..2081    -  promoter       CMV promoter: human cytomegalovirus (CMV) immediate early promoter
   2082..2385    -  enhancer       CMV enhancer: human cytomegalovirus immediate early enhancer
   2461..2552    -  misc_feature   pause site: RNA polymerase II transcriptional pause signal from the human α2 globin gene
   2566..2614    -  polyA_signal   poly(A) signal: synthetic polyadenylation signal
   2615..2635    +  protein_bind   attB4: mutant version of attB; core recombination site for the Gateway® BP reaction BP Clonase™
   2642..2853    +  promoter       EF-1α core promoter: core promoter for human elongation factor EF-1α
   2884..3591    +  CDS            mCherry: mCherry is a basic (constitutively fluorescent) red fluorescent protein published in 2004, derived from Discosoma sp.. It is reported to be a very rapidly-maturing monomer with low acid sensitivity.
   3742..3853    +  polyA_signal   bGH poly(A) signal: bovine growth hormone polyadenylation signal
   3957..4097    +  repeat_region  AAV2 ITR: inverted terminal repeat of adeno-associated virus serotype 2 inverted
   4102..4153    -  misc_feature   bom (fragment): basis of mobility region from pBR322
   4172..4627    +  rep_origin     f1 ori (sequence partly withheld): f1 bacteriophage origin of replication; arrow indicates direction of (+) strand synthesis
   4628..4677    -  misc_feature   bom (fragment): basis of mobility region from pBR322
   4779..4814    -  CDS            rop (fragment): Rop protein, which maintains plasmids at low copy number; rop
   4909..5013    +  promoter       AmpR promoter: bla
   5014..5874    +  CDS            AmpR: β-lactamase; bla; confers resistance to ampicillin, carbenicillin, and related antibiotics
>Addgene plasmid #235157 | pAAV-rev(CMV-TagBFP2)-EFS-mCherry-133-MRE | addgene full sequence | sequence record 469891 | Addgene NGS Result
TTGAGATCCTTTTTTTCTGCGCGTAATCTGCTGCTTGCAAACAAAAAAACCACCGCTACCAGCGGTGGTT
TGTTTGCCGGATCAAGAGCTACCAACTCTTTTTCCGAAGGTAACTGGCTTCAGCAGAGCGCAGATACCAA
ATACTGTTCTTCTAGTGTAGCCGTAGTTAGGCCACCACTTCAAGAACTCTGTAGCACCGCCTACATACCT
CGCTCTGCTAATCCTGTTACCAGTGGCTGCTGCCAGTGGCGATAAGTCGTGTCTTACCGGGTTGGACTCA
AGACGATAGTTACCGGATAAGGCGCAGCGGTCGGGCTGAACGGGGGGTTCGTGCACACAGCCCAGCTTGG
AGCGAACGACCTACACCGAACTGAGATACCTACAGCGTGAGCTATGAGAAAGCGCCACGCTTCCCGAAGG
GAGAAAGGCGGACAGGTATCCGGTAAGCGGCAGGGTCGGAACAGGAGAGCGCACGAGGGAGCTTCCAGGG
GGAAACGCCTGGTATCTTTATAGTCCTGTCGGGTTTCGCCACCTCTGACTTGAGCGTCGATTTTTGTGAT
GCTCGTCAGGGGGGCGGAGCCTATGGAAAAACGCCAGCAACGCGGCCTTTTTACGGTTCCTGGCCTTTTG
CTGGCCTTTTGCTCACATGTCCTGCAGGCAGCTGCGCGCTCGCTCGCTCACTGAGGCCGCCCGGGCAAAG
CCCGGGCGTCGGGCGACCTTTGGTCGCCCGGCCTCAGTGAGCGAGCGAGCGCGCAGAGAGGGAGTGGCCA
ACTCCATCACTAGGGGTTCCTTCTAGACAACTTTGTATAGAAAAGTTGCCCTTAATTAATCGAGAGATCT
GATCATAATCAGCCATACCACATTTGTAGAGGTTTTACTTGCTTTAAAAAACCTCCCACACCTCCCCCTG
AACCTGAAACATAAAATGAATGCAATTGTTGTTGTTAACTTGTTTATTGCAGCTTATAATGGTTACAAAT
AAGGCAATAGCATCACAAATTTCACAAATAAGGCATTTTTTTCACTGCATTCTAGTTTTGGTTTGTCCAA
ACTCATCAATGTATCTTATCATGTCTGGATCTCGCGGCCGCACTATGTATAATAAAGTTGGGTACCTCAA
TTAAGCTTGTGCCCCAGTTTGCTAGGGAGGTCGCAGTATCTGGCCACTGCCACCTCGTGCTGCTCGACGT
AGGTCTCGTTGTTGGCCTCCTTGATTCTTTCCAGTCTGTAGTCCACATAGTAGACGCCAGGCATCTTGAG
GTTCTTAGCGGGTTTCTTGGATCTATATGTGGTCTTGGCGTTTGCGATCAGATGGCTCCCGCCCACGAGC
TTCAGGGCCATGTCGTTTCTGCCTTCCAGGCCGCCGTCAGCGGGGTACAGCGTCTCGGTGAAGGCCTCCC
AGCCGAGTGTTTTCTTCTGCATCACAGGGCCGTTGGATGTGAAGTTCACCCCTCTGATCTTGACGTTGTA
GATGAGGCAGCCGTCCTGGAGGCTGGTGTCCTGGGTAGCGGTCAGCACGCCCCCGTCTTCGTATGTGGTG
ACTCTCTCCCATGTGAAGCCCTCAGGGAAGGACTGCTTGAAGAAGTCGGGGATGCCCTGGGTGTGGTTGA
TGAAGGTCTTGCTGCCGTAGAGGAAGCTAGTAGCCAGGATGTCGAAGGCGAAGGGGAGAGGGCCGCCCTC
GACCACCTTGATTCTCATGGTCTGGGTGCCCTCGTAGGGCTTGCCTTCGCCCTCGGATGTGCACTTGAAG
TGATGGTTGTCCACGGTGCCCTCCATGTACAGCTTCATGTGCATGTTCTCCTTAATCAGCTCGCTCATGG
TGGCGGCGCGCCCCACTTTGTACAAGAAAGCTGGGTGATCTGACGGTTCACTAAACCAGCTCTGCTTATA
TAGACCTCCCACCGTACACGCCTACCGCCCATTTGCGTCAATGGGGCGGAGTTGTTACGACATTTTGGAA
AGTCCCGTTGATTTTGGTGCCAAAACAAACTCCCATTGACGTCAATGGGGTGGAGACTTGGAAATCCCCG
TGAGTCAAACCGCTATCCACGCCCATTGATGTACTGCCAAAACCGCATCACCATGGTAATAGCGATGACT
AATACGTAGATGTACTGCCAAGTAGGAAAGTCCCATAAGGTCATGTACTGGGCATAATGCCAGGCGGGCC
ATTTACCGTCATTGACGTCAATAGGGGGCGTACTTGGCATATGATACACTTGATGTACTGCCAAGTGGGC
AGTTTACCGTAAATACTCCACCCATTGACGTCAATGGAAAGTCCCTATTGGCGTTACTATGGGAACATAC
GTCATTATTGACGTCAATGGGCGGGGGTCGTTGGGCGGTCAGCCAGGCGGGCCATTTACCGTAAGTTATG
TAACGCGGAACTCCATATATGGGCTATGAACTAATGACCCCGTAATTGATTACTATTAATAACTACTCGA
GAGCCTGCTTAGAGAAATGTTCTGGCACCTGCACTTGCACTGGGGACAGCCTATTTTGCTAGTTTGTTTT
GTTTCGTTTTGTTTTGATGGAGAGCGTATGTTAGTACTATCGATTCACACAAAAAACCAACACACAGATG
TAATGAAAATAAAGATATTTTATTCAACTTTGTATAGAAAAGTTGACTAGTGGGCAGAGCGCACATCGCC
CACAGTCCCCGAGAAGTTGGGGGGAGGGGTCGGCAATTGATCCGGTGCCTAGAGAAGGTGGCGCGGGGTA
AACTGGGAAAGTGATGTCGTGTACTGGCTCCGCCTTTTTCCCGAGGGTGGGGGAGAACCGTATATAAGTG
CAGTAGTCGCCGTGAACGTTCTTTTTCGCAACGGGTTTGCCGCCAGAACACAGGCGTACGGCCACCATGA
GACCGGTGCCACCATGGTGAGCAAGGGCGAGGAGGATAACATGGCCATCATCAAGGAGTTCATGCGCTTC
AAGGTGCACATGGAGGGCTCCGTGAACGGCCACGAGTTCGAGATCGAGGGCGAGGGCGAGGGCCGCCCCT
ACGAGGGCACCCAGACCGCCAAGCTGAAGGTGACCAAGGGTGGCCCCCTGCCCTTCGCCTGGGACATCCT
GTCCCCTCAGTTCATGTACGGCTCCAAGGCCTACGTGAAGCACCCCGCCGACATCCCCGACTACTTGAAG
CTGTCCTTCCCCGAGGGCTTCAAGTGGGAGCGCGTGATGAACTTCGAGGACGGCGGCGTGGTGACCGTGA
CCCAGGACTCCTCCCTGCAGGACGGCGAGTTCATCTACAAGGTGAAGCTGCGCGGCACCAACTTCCCCTC
CGACGGCCCCGTAATGCAGAAGAAGACCATGGGCTGGGAGGCCTCCTCCGAGCGGATGTACCCCGAGGAC
GGCGCCCTGAAGGGCGAGATCAAGCAGAGGCTGAAGCTGAAGGACGGCGGCCACTACGACGCTGAGGTCA
AGACCACCTACAAGGCCAAGAAGCCCGTGCAGCTGCCCGGCGCCTACAACGTCAACATCAAGTTGGACAT
CACCTCCCACAACGAGGACTACACCATCGTGGAACAGTACGAACGCGCCGAGGGCCGCCACTCCACCGGC
GGCATGGACGAGCTGTACAAGTAACAACTTGGATCCAGTGTGGAGGACTTAATCGGTCATTTGCTCACTA
TGGAATGTGGCATCAAATTGCTGAGGACCAAATTTTTAATCTGTTCCCCTTTGAATACAGAATCCACGCG
TGAATTCCTAGAGCTCGCTGATCAGCCTCGACTGTGCCTTCTAGTTGCCAGCCATCTGTTGTTTGCCCCT
CCCCCGTGCCTTCCTTGACCCTGGAAGGTGCCACTCCCACTGTCCTTTCCTAATAAAATGAGGAAATTGC
ATCGCATTGTCTGAGTAGGTGTCATTCTATTCTGGGGGGTGGGGTGGGGCAGGACAGCAAGGGGGAGGAT
TGGGAAGAGAATAGCAGGCATGCTGGGGAGGGCCGCAGGAACCCCTAGTGATGGAGTTGGCCACTCCCTC
TCTGCGCGCTCGCTCGCTCACTGAGGCCGGGCGACCAAAGGTCGCCCGACGCCCGGGCTTTGCCCGGGCG
GCCTCAGTGAGCGAGCGAGCGCGCAGCTGCCTGCAGGGGCGCCTGATGCGGTATTTTCTCCTTACGCATC
TGTGCGGTATTTCACACCGCATA
[95 nt withheld, positions 4154-4248]
T
[46 nt withheld, positions 4250-4295]
C
[141 nt withheld, positions 4297-4437]
CCTTTGACGTTGGAGTCCACGTTCTTT
[37 nt withheld, positions 4465-4501]
ACTCTATCTCGGGCTATTCTTTTGATTTATAAGGGATTTTGCCGATTTCGGTCTATTGGTTAAAAAATGA
GCTGATTTAACAAAAATTTAACGCGAATTTTAACAAAATATTAACGTTTACAATTTTATGGTGCACTCTC
AGTACAATCTGCTCTGATGCCGCATAGTTAAGCCAGCCCCGACACCCGCCAACACCCGCTGACGCGCCCT
GACGGGCTTGTCTGCTCCCGGCATCCGCTTACAGACAAGCTGTGACCGTCTCCGGGAGCTGCATGTGTCA
GAGGTTTTCACCGTCATCACCGAAACGCGCGAGACGAAAGGGCCTCGTGATACGCCTATTTTTATAGGTT
AATGTCATGATAATAATGGTTTCTTAGACGTCAGGTGGCACTTTTCGGGGAAATGTGCGCGGAACCCCTA
TTTGTTTATTTTTCTAAATACATTCAAATATGTATCCGCTCATGAGACAATAACCCTGATAAATGCTTCA
ATAATATTGAAAAAGGAAGAGTATGAGTATTCAACATTTCCGTGTCGCCCTTATTCCCTTTTTTGCGGCA
TTTTGCCTTCCTGTTTTTGCTCACCCAGAAACGCTGGTGAAAGTAAAAGATGCTGAAGATCAGTTGGGTG
CACGAGTGGGTTACATCGAACTGGATCTCAACAGCGGTAAGATCCTTGAGAGTTTTCGCCCCGAAGAACG
TTTTCCAATGATGAGCACTTTTAAAGTTCTGCTATGTGGCGCGGTATTATCCCGTATTGACGCCGGGCAA
GAGCAACTCGGTCGCCGCATACACTATTCTCAGAATGACTTGGTTGAGTACTCACCAGTCACAGAAAAGC
ATCTTACGGATGGCATGACAGTAAGAGAATTATGCAGTGCTGCCATAACCATGAGTGATAACACTGCGGC
CAACTTACTTCTGACAACGATCGGAGGACCGAAGGAGCTAACCGCTTTTTTGCACAACATGGGGGATCAT
GTAACTCGCCTTGATCGTTGGGAACCGGAGCTGAATGAAGCCATACCAAACGACGAGCGTGACACCACGA
TGCCTGTAGCAATGGCAACAACGTTGCGCAAACTATTAACTGGCGAACTACTTACTCTAGCTTCCCGGCA
ACAATTAATAGACTGGATGGAGGCGGATAAAGTTGCAGGACCACTTCTGCGCTCGGCCCTTCCGGCTGGC
TGGTTTATTGCTGATAAATCTGGAGCCGGTGAGCGTGGAAGCCGCGGTATCATTGCAGCACTGGGGCCAG
ATGGTAAGCCCTCCCGTATCGTAGTTATCTACACGACGGGGAGTCAGGCAACTATGGATGAACGAAATAG
ACAGATCGCTGAGATAGGTGCCTCACTGATTAAGCATTGGTAACTGTCAGACCAAGTTTACTCATATATA
CTTTAGATTGATTTAAAACTTCATTTTTAATTTAAAAGGATCTAGGTGAAGATCCTTTTTGATAATCTCA
TGACCAAAATCCCTTAACGTGAGTTTTCGTTCCACTGAGCGTCAGACCCCGTAGAAAAGATCAAAGGATC
TTC
